>Addgene plasmid | pDONR221-SLC41A3_STOP | analyzer sequence | sequence record 312598
CTTTCCTGCGTTATCCCCTGATTCTGTGGATAACCGTATTACCGCCTTTGAGTGAGCTGATACCGCTCGC
CGCAGCCGAACGACCGAGCGCAGCGAGTCAGTGAGCGAGGAAGCGGAAGAGCGCCCAATACGCAAACCGC
CTCTCCCCGCGCGTTGGCCGATTCATTAATGCAGCTGGCACGACAGGTTTCCCGACTGGAAAGCGGGCAG
TGAGCGCAACGCAATTAATACGCGTACCGCTAGCCAGGAAGAGTTTGTAGAAACGCAAAAAGGCCATCCG
TCAGGATGGCCTTCTGCTTAGTTTGATGCCTGGCAGTTTATGGCGGGCGTCCTGCCCGCCACCCTCCGGG
CCGTTGCTTCACAACGTTCAAATCCGCTCCCGGCGGATTTGTCCTACTCAGGAGAGCGTTCACCGACAAA
CAACAGATAAAACGAAAGGCCCAGTCTTCCGACTGAGCCTTTCGTTTTATTTGATGCCTGGCAGTTCCCT
ACTCTCGCGTTAACGCTAGCATGGATGTTTTCCCAGTCACGACGTTGTAAAACGACGGCCAGTCTTAAGC
TCGGGCCCCAAATAATGATTTTATTTTGACTGATAGTGACCTGTTCGTTGCAACACATTGATGAGCAATG
CTTTTTTATAATGCCAACTTTGTACAAAAAAGCAGGCTCCACCATGGACGGCACCGAGACAAGGCAGCGG
AGACTGGATTCCTGCGGCAAGCCTGGAGAGCTGGGACTGCCTCACCCACTGTCTACCGGAGGACTGCCTG
TGGCAAGCGAGGACGGCGCCCTGAGGGCACCAGAGTCTCAGAGCGTGACCCCCAAGCCTCTGGAGACAGA
GCCAAGCCGCGAGACCACATGGTCCATCGGCCTGCAGGTGACCGTGCCCTTCATGTTTGCAGGACTGGGA
CTGAGCTGGGCAGGAATGCTGCTGGACTACTTTCAGCACTGGCCCGTGTTCGTGGAGGTGAAGGATCTGC
TGACCCTGGTGCCACCTCTGGTGGGCCTGAAGGGCAACCTGGAGATGACACTGGCAAGCAGGCTGTCCAC
CGCAGCAAATACAGGACAGATCGACGATCCTCAGGAGCAGCACAGAGTGATCAGCTCCAACCTGGCCCTG
ATCCAGGTGCAGGCCACCGTGGTGGGACTGCTGGCAGCAGTGGCCGCCCTGCTGCTGGGCGTGGTGTCCA
GGGAGGAGGTGGACGTGGCCAAGGTGGAGCTGCTGTGCGCCTCTAGCGTGCTGACAGCCTTTCTGGCAGC
CTTCGCCCTGGGCGTGCTGATGGTGTGCATCGTGATCGGAGCAAGGAAGCTGGGAGTGAACCCAGACAAT
ATCGCAACCCCTATCGCAGCATCCCTGGGCGATCTGATCACACTGTCTATCCTGGCCCTGGTGTCCTCTT
TCTTTTACCGGCACAAGGATAGCAGATATCTGACCCCACTGGTGTGCCTGTCCTTCGCCGCCCTGACACC
CGTGTGGGTGCTGATCGCCAAGCAGTCCCCACCCATCGTGAAGATCCTGAAGTTTGGCTGGTTCCCTATC
ATCCTGGCCATGGTCATCAGCTCCTTTGGCGGCCTGATCCTGAGCAAGACCGTGTCCAAGCAGCAGTACA
AGGGCATGGCCATCTTCACACCAGTGATCTGTGGCGTGGGCGGCAATCTGGTGGCCATCCAGACCTCTCG
GATCAGCACATATCTGCACATGTGGAGCGCCCCTGGCGTGCTGCCACTGCAGATGAAGAAGTTTTGGCCA
AACCCCTGCTCCACCTTCTGTACATCTGAGATCAATTCCATGTCTGCCAGAGTGCTGCTGCTGCTGGTGG
TGCCAGGCCACCTGATCTTCTTTTACATCATCTATCTGGTGGAGGGCCAGTCTGTGATCAACAGCCAGAC
CTTTGTGGTGCTGTACCTGCTGGCCGGCCTGATCCAGGTGACCATCCTGCTGTATCTGGCCGAAGTGATG
GTGCGGCTGACATGGCACCAGGCCCTGGACCCAGATAATCACTGCATCCCCTACCTGACCGGACTGGGCG
ATCTGCTGGGATCTAGCTCCGTGGGACACACCGCAGCAGTGCCTAGGCGCTGCACAGCATCTCCAGGATG
GGGACTGATCCAGCCCTTCATCTGTACCCAGCACCTGATCGTGTCCCTGCTGTCTTTCTATTTTCCCTTC
TGTCTGCTGGCCAAGACAAGCATCTAAGACCCAGCTTTCTTGTACAAAGTTGGCATTATAAGAAAGCATT
GCTTATCAATTTGTTGCAACGAACAGGTCACTATCAGTCAAAATAAAATCATTATTTGCCATCCAGCTGA
TATCCCCTATAGTGAGTCGTATTACATGGTCATAGCTGTTTCCTGGCAGCTCTGGCCCGTGTCTCAAAAT
CTCTGATGTTACATTGCACAAGATAAAATAATATCATCATGAACAATAAAACTGTCTGCTTACATAAACA
GTAATACAAGGGGTGTTATGAGCCATATTCAACGGGAAACGTCGAGGCCGCGATTAAATTCCAACATGGA
TGCTGATTTATATGGGTATAAATGGGCTCGCGATAATGTCGGGCAATCAGGTGCGACAATCTATCGCTTG
TATGGGAAGCCCGATGCGCCAGAGTTGTTTCTGAAACATGGCAAAGGTAGCGTTGCCAATGATGTTACAG
ATGAGATGGTCAGACTAAACTGGCTGACGGAATTTATGCCTCTTCCGACCATCAAGCATTTTATCCGTAC
TCCTGATGATGCATGGTTACTCACCACTGCGATCCCCGGAAAAACAGCATTCCAGGTATTAGAAGAATAT
CCTGATTCAGGTGAAAATATTGTTGATGCGCTGGCAGTGTTCCTGCGCCGGTTGCATTCGATTCCTGTTT
GTAATTGTCCTTTTAACAGCGATCGCGTATTTCGTCTCGCTCAGGCGCAATCACGAATGAATAACGGTTT
GGTTGATGCGAGTGATTTTGATGACGAGCGTAATGGCTGGCCTGTTGAACAAGTCTGGAAAGAAATGCAT
AAACTTTTGCCATTCTCACCGGATTCAGTCGTCACTCATGGTGATTTCTCACTTGATAACCTTATTTTTG
ACGAGGGGAAATTAATAGGTTGTATTGATGTTGGACGAGTCGGAATCGCAGACCGATACCAGGATCTTGC
CATCCTATGGAACTGCCTCGGTGAGTTTTCTCCTTCATTACAGAAACGGCTTTTTCAAAAATATGGTATT
GATAATCCTGATATGAATAAATTGCAGTTTCATTTGATGCTCGATGAGTTTTTCTAATCAGAATTGGTTA
ATTGGTTGTAACACTGGCAGAGCATTACGCTGACTTGACGGGACGGCGCAAGCTCATGACCAAAATCCCT
TAACGTGAGTTACGCGTCGTTCCACTGAGCGTCAGACCCCGTAGAAAAGATCAAAGGATCTTCTTGAGAT
CCTTTTTTTCTGCGCGTAATCTGCTGCTTGCAAACAAAAAAACCACCGCTACCAGCGGTGGTTTGTTTGC
CGGATCAAGAGCTACCAACTCTTTTTCCGAAGGTAACTGGCTTCAGCAGAGCGCAGATACCAAATACTGT
TCTTCTAGTGTAGCCGTAGTTAGGCCACCACTTCAAGAACTCTGTAGCACCGCCTACATACCTCGCTCTG
CTAATCCTGTTACCAGTGGCTGCTGCCAGTGGCGATAAGTCGTGTCTTACCGGGTTGGACTCAAGACGAT
AGTTACCGGATAAGGCGCAGCGGTCGGGCTGAACGGGGGGTTCGTGCACACAGCCCAGCTTGGAGCGAAC
GACCTACACCGAACTGAGATACCTACAGCGTGAGCTATGAGAAAGCGCCACGCTTCCCGAAGGGAGAAAG
GCGGACAGGTATCCGGTAAGCGGCAGGGTCGGAACAGGAGAGCGCACGAGGGAGCTTCCAGGGGGAAACG
CCTGGTATCTTTATAGTCCTGTCGGGTTTCGCCACCTCTGACTTGAGCGTCGATTTTTGTGATGCTCGTC
AGGGGGGCGGAGCCTATGGAAAAACGCCAGCAACGCGGCCTTTTTACGGTTCCTGGCCTTTTGCTGGCCT
TTTGCTCACATGTT
Features (pLannotate 1.2.2; 10 found; start..end, strand, type, name):
    121..213     +  CDS            lacI (fragment): lac repressor; lacI; The lac repressor binds to the lac operator to inhibit transcription in E. coli. This inhibition can be relieved by adding lactose or isopropyl-β-D-thiogalactopyranoside (IPTG).
    268..295     -  terminator     rrnB T2 terminator: transcription terminator T2 from the E. coli rrnB gene
    427..470     +  terminator     rrnB T1 terminator: Escherichia coli rrnB; transcription terminator T1 from the E. coli rrnB gene
    517..553     -  CDS            lacZα (fragment): LacZα fragment of β-galactosidase; lacZ fragment
    569..668     +  protein_bind   attL1: mutant version of attL; recombination site for the Gateway® LR reaction LR Clonase™
    674..2194    +  CDS            SLC41A3: S41A3_HUMAN - Experimental evidence at protein level: Swiss-Prot protein existence level 1. From Homo sapiens (Human).
   2199..2298    -  protein_bind   attL2: mutant version of attL; recombination site for the Gateway® LR reaction LR Clonase™
   2316..2334    -  promoter       T7 promoter: promoter for bacteriophage T7 RNA polymerase
   2468..3277    +  CDS            KanR: aminoglycoside phosphotransferase; aph(3')-Ia; confers resistance to kanamycin in bacteria or G418 (Geneticin®) in eukaryotes
   3424..4012    +  rep_origin     ori: high-copy-number ColE1/pMB1/pBR322/pUC origin of replication
